Addgene plasmid #157892: pLG014 (RADAR)
Purpose: Expresses the RADAR defense system
Depositing lab: Feng Zhang. Depositing organization: Broad Institute. Publication: Diverse enzymatic activities mediate antiviral immunity in prokaryotes. Gao L, Altae-Tran H, Bohning F, Makarova KS, Segel M, Schmid-Burgk JL, Koob J, Wolf YI, Koonin EV, Zhang F. Science. 2020 Aug 28;369(6507):1077-1084. doi: 10.1126/science.aba0372. PubMed 32855333.
Backbone
  Vector backbone: pACYC184
  Vector type: Bacterial Expression
Growth in bacteria
  Bacterial resistance: Chloramphenicol, 25 μg/mL
  Growth temperature: 37°C
  Growth strain: NEB Stable
  Copy number: Low Copy
Gene/Insert
  Gene/Insert name: RADAR
  Species: Citrobacter rodentium DBS100
  Insert size (bp): 5526
Terms and licenses: Academic/Nonprofit Terms; Industry Terms: Not Available to Industry
How to cite: pLG014 (RADAR) was a gift from Feng Zhang (Addgene plasmid # 157892 ; http://n2t.net/addgene:157892 ; RRID:Addgene_157892)
