[The description below was written by a language model from this plasmid's Addgene catalogue record and pLannotate feature annotations shown in this document.]
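Description:
pLG014 (RADAR) is a bacterial expression plasmid built on the pACYC184 backbone that carries the RADAR antiviral defense system from Citrobacter rodentium DBS100 as a 5,526 bp insert, giving a total construct of about 7.9 kb. It replicates from the p15A origin, which keeps it at low copy and makes it compatible with ColE1-type plasmids in the same E. coli cell. Selection is by chloramphenicol, through the cat gene (chloramphenicol acetyltransferase) expressed from its own cat promoter. Only a short fragment of the pACYC184 tetracycline resistance gene remains, which suggests that the insert was placed in or replaced the tet region, so tetracycline selection should not be expected to work.

The automated feature table annotates backbone elements but leaves the region of several kilobases corresponding to the insert essentially unannotated, so the individual RADAR open reading frames and their boundaries are not defined here. The record also does not state which promoter drives the system. No inducible or heterologous promoter is annotated upstream, only a CAP binding site near the tet remnant, and a T7 terminator lies downstream of the insert region. Other small hits (a fragmentary synthetic poly(A) signal within the insert region, an IS1 fragment and an RSF ori fragment) are short partial matches. The IS1 and RSF hits sit in backbone sequence, and the poly(A) hit is probably a chance match rather than a functional part.

The stated purpose is to express the RADAR defense system. In the context of the associated work on prokaryotic antiviral immunity, such a plasmid is typically used to introduce the system into a heterologous E. coli host and test whether it protects against phage infection.
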