Features (pLannotate 1.2.2; 9 found; start..end, strand, type, name):
     62..126     -  CDS            TcR (fragment): tetracycline efflux protein; tet; confers resistance to tetracycline
    141..162     -  protein_bind   CAP binding site: CAP binding activates transcription in the presence of cAMP. E. coli catabolite activator protein
   5165..5187    -  polyA_signal   poly(A) signal (fragment): synthetic polyadenylation signal
   5710..5757    +  terminator     T7 terminator: transcription terminator for bacteriophage T7 RNA polymerase
   5980..6636    -  CDS            cat: CAT_ECOLX - Experimental evidence at protein level: Swiss-Prot protein existence level 1. This enzyme is an effector of chloramphenicol resistance in bacteria. From Escherichia coli. This protein is used as a marker in many commonly used cloning vectors, such as pACYC184.
   6637..6739    -  promoter       cat promoter: promoter of the E. coli cat gene encoding chloramphenicol acetyltransferase
   6860..7003    +  mobile_element IS1 (fragment): prokaryotic transposable element IS1
   7122..7177    -  rep_origin     RSF ori (fragment): Plasmids containing the RSF 1030 origin of replication can be propagated in E. coli cells that contain additional plasmids with compatible origins.
   7265..7810    -  rep_origin     p15A ori: Plasmids containing the medium-copy-number p15A origin of replication can be propagated in E. coli cells that contain a second plasmid with the ColE1 origin.
>Addgene plasmid #157892 | pLG014 (RADAR) | addgene full sequence | sequence record 322367 | Addgene NGS Result
TATCTCTTCAAATGTAGCACCTGAAGTCAGCCCCATACGATATAAGTTGTAATTCTCATGTTAGTCATGC
CCCGCGCCCACCGGAAGGAGCTGACTGGGTTGAAGGCTCTCAAGGGCATCGGTCGAGATCCCGGTGCCTA
ATGAGTGAGCTAACTTACATTAATTGCGTTGCGCAGAGGATTTATGCACAAAATCCTGATGCGAAATGTT
TTCAAAAATTGTCAGGTTAACGTTCCTGCAGATCTTTGCGTTACATGTCATTTCTGGATCCTTTCCCGAC
AGGTTAGGTTGTGATTGATATGATGCCCATCTCTCATTTTAGTGATCGTTATCCCTTTATAAACAGGAGT
TTATATGTTATCTATATGCAATAGACTTAAATCGATATACGTGCGCAGCTTACGATTCACCTCTCTACTT
ACTATTTAAGGAAAAGAGTGAGGGGAGAATTGATTTTCATTAAGATATTATGAGAGAATTATGACTAGTG
AAATAGTGTTAAATCTTGATTTCCCAGAATATAAGGATGATTTTTGTACTGATAGCATTGATGAGCAAGA
TAATGAGTTGTGGCAGCAACAGGCCAATAAAAAGCTACTTTCGTTTCTCGAGGTGATGGGGGAGGAAGCA
AGACGATATAAAGAAAATAATTCCCGTAGTACGCATCCACATTATAAGACATTGAGTAGTTATCACCATG
CAATCTTTATCAGTGGCGCGCGGGGGGCGGGGAAAACTGTTTTCATGAGAAATGCCAGATTTAGCTGGCA
AAAACATTATAATAAAGATCTAAAACGCCCTAAGCTATATTTTATTGATGTGATTGACCCGACGCTATTG
AATATTGATGACCGTTTTTCTGAAGTCATTATCGCTTCAATATATGCTACGGTAGAAAAGCGGATGAAGC
AACCTGATATTGCGCAGAATATCAAAGATAATTTTATTAATTCGCTTAAGACGTTGTCCGGTGCATTAGG
TAAATCAAAAGATTATGATGAATATAGGGGCATTGATCGTATTCAAAAATATCGTTCTGGAATCCACCTT
GAAAAATATTTCCATCAGTTCTTGATTTCAAGCGTTGAGTTACTGGATTGCGATGCGCTGGTTTTGCCGA
TTGATGATGTTGATATGAAAATAGATAACGCTTTTGGTGTTCTGGACGATATTCGCTGCCTGTTGTCATG
TCCATTAGTTCTACCATTAGTTAGTGGGGATAATGATCTTTATCGGTTCATTGCCAAAAGTAAATTTGAG
GAATTATTAAATCGTAAAGCAAACTCTAATTATGCTAAAGAAGGCAGCGAGATAGCAGAAAGATTATCAG
AAGCATATATTACTAAAGTATTCCCCAGCCATGTGAAGATACCCCTCCAACCGATAGATGAGTTGTTGCC
ATATCTTTATATACATTCTAATGAAGATGAAAATAAACAACATACAAGCTATTCTGAATTTATCAAACTT
GTACAACAAAAATTCTACTTTCTTTGTAATGGGCAAGAACGAAGCACAAATTGGCCGCAGCCGAGAAGCG
CACGTGAAGTTACGCAACTAATCCGTTCTTTACCTCCGTCTACTCTTAGTAAGGAAGATGATTCGGGAAC
TGATTTATGGCAACGCTTCGCTGTCTGGGCGGAAGAACGTCGCGATGGATTAGCATTAACCAATGTTGAA
TCTTATCTGTTTATTAAGAATGCGAAAGCAGTAGAAGATTTAAATCTGTCAAATCTTATTGCTTTTAATC
CTTTACTGCAAAAAGGAAAATATCCCTGGGCAGAAAAGGATTTTTATAAACAGCAGTCCCAACGTCGGAA
AGAGCTCAATGCCCCCGAAACAAATTCAGGTATCCTTAATACCGTATTTTCCGAACAAAGGAAAGATTTT
ATTTTAAGAAGTATGCCTGCGCTGGAACTCATTATGGAGCCTATGTATGTCACTAAGACGGTAGCAGAAA
AAAATGATAATTCTGCGCTTATAGCGATCTATACCCATTCTGATTATTACAGCCAGCAGCAGAACAGACG
ATGTCATATATTTTTTGGCAGAGCTTTTGAAATAATGTTCTGGTCAGTATTAGCGAAAACTGAAAATCTT
CCACAAGAATTTTATGAAAAAGATAAGTTTAAATCTTTATTTGGTAATATTTTCAAAAAAGTACCATTCT
ACTCAATATTTTCAATGAACCCTACAAAGGTTGTTGATGAAGAAAATGACGATGGCAGTGAACCTGATTT
TTCGCAAAAACTGGACGATAGCATTAATGAACTGGTGGAAGATATATATATCTGGGCAACCAGTAATAAA
TTGCGAGCCTTCAAAAATAAAAATTTAATACCCTTAATGACGTGCGTTTTTAATAAGGTATTTTCACAGA
TCAATGTACTGAGAAAAAACGTGCAGGACAGAGTTAAATTTAGAGATGAACATTTGTCAGATCTGGCTAA
GCGATTTGAGTATATGTTTATTAATGCTATCTTTACTTTCATCAGAGAAGGGGTAGTTGTCAATACCAAT
GTGGCAACAGGCGCAGCTCCTGCCAGAGTACGTAATTTATCAGAGTTTAATAGGTATGATAAAACATTAT
CCAGGAATATGTCCGGGATTTTATCCGTGAAAGAGGATAATGGCTTAACGATAGTCAAAGAGAGTGAGGG
CGATATCGCAGATCTGTTATTTGAAATTTGGCATAGCCCATTATTTAAATTAACAACCAGGACATGTTAC
CCAATAGGTAAAATAAATTCGCAAAATACGGCCCAGGAAAATTTATCATCAGATTTTAATTCATTTTTTG
AAAATGGTATCAACTTCGAATTGATAAAACAATATTATTGGCAAACTTCAAATCATGATAATATCAGGAC
AGCAGACGTTAGGGAATGGGCAACTTCACGTCTTAATGAAGCAATCATCCTTTTTTCATGGATGAAAGAA
AGCAAGTCTATTAAAGCGAAAATTGACGGACAGAGCTACGAGGGTCGGCTCTTTCGCGGGCTTCAGCAGG
CGCTGGAAGGTTATGAGGAGGTCTGAGTATGTTTAATCAGGATCCTTATTGGCTCATTCCTACCCTTTGT
CTGGCATCAGACCGAATTTTTTATGCACAATTGCGAGACCACTTAGGCCAGAAAAGTAGCGGTGAACGCA
AAAAAGAAAAAAATGGATATATACTGGTACAGGCGGCACAAGACTATCAATTCTATTTTGGCGGCCGTAT
TCGGAAAGAGGATGTGCAAAATAATGCCTTAATGTGGCAGATAGAAACTGGTAATGAAAATTGCTTATCG
ATGCTTGATAGTTTGTCAGCATATTTCCTCACATGGCGCGGCAATTGTTTTGAGGTCAGGCGTGAGCGAC
TTGAACCCTGGCTGATGATCTGTTCCGTGATAGATCCCGCATGGATTATTGCCTATGCATACCAACAATT
GATTAAACAAAATGTTGTATGTGATAGTGAGCTTATTTCTTTGCTGACAGAACATCAATGTCCATTTGCC
TTTCCAAAAGGCAGAGGGGACATTTCCTTTGCTGATAATCATGTCCATCTTAATGGTCATGGTTATAGTT
CAATTTCAATGCTGAACTTTATAGATGGAAATTATAAGGTTAAAAAAGGGATAAAATGGCCCTATCGGCA
GGAATACACCCTCTTTGAAAGTGGTCTTCTGGATAAAAATGATCTTCCCCGCTGGCTGTCCGCTTATAGC
TCTTGCTTACTTAAAAATGTATATAATTCATTTCAACAAGGAAAAAGATCCGAGGTAGATTTCACATGTC
TGAAGGATGCGGTCGAAACGGTGCTTGCGGATGAGGATAAATATTATTTTTTAGAGGTAGCTTCGCTATA
TGATGTTGTCACCTTGCAGCAAAGAGTGCTTTATGAAGCCGCCCAGCAGAAATATCACTCACATCAACGT
TGGTTACTGTATACTTGCGGAATAATGTTAGGTACAGAATCTGAAGATTATGCGAATGCGCTGGCTAACC
TGATCCGAATCAGCAATATTCTAAGAAACTATATGGTTGTATCTGCGGTTGGATTGGGACAATTTATTGA
TTTTTTCGGCTTCAACTATCGTCGAATAACAAAGCCAGCTGATACAAACAACCGAGTTCATTATGATTCT
TCTGCTGGTATTTCCAGAGAATATCGTGTCTCTCCTGATTTTGTACTGGGTAGCGGCGTAATGCCTGATA
TATATGCCAGGCAACTTTTCGATTTTTATTGTACCCAAGCACGCAAGGGCGTACCCGAACAAGGACATAT
TGTTGTTCATTTTACACGTTCCTTTCCTGACAAAAAATCAACATATGATAAATTGCTAACCGAGTGTCGC
GAACGGTTACGTTCTCAGTGTGATTATTTTGGCCGTTTTTTAACATCGCTTACTTTGCAGTCGATAGAAT
ATAAAAATTTATCTACTGATGAAGATCGAAGCATAGACATTAGAAAATTAGTTCGTGGCTATGATGTTGC
TGGAAATGAAAACGAGCTACAAATAGAGGTATTTGCCCCGGTTCTCCGGGTACTGCGTGCTGCTAAATTT
AAAGGGGAGGGGGTGAACTTTAAAAGGCTACAGCGCCCTTTTATTACTGTACATGCTGGTGAGGATTATT
GTCATATACTCAGTGGCCTTCGGGCTATGGATGAAGCCGTTGAATTTTGTATGTTAGGAGAAGGCGATCG
TATAGGGCATGGATTAGCTCTGGGAGTAGATATAAAACTATGGGCGAATCGCCAAAAGCGAGCATACCTG
ACGGTTGGACAACATCTTGATAATTTGGTTTGGGCATATCATCAGGCAGTATTACTTTCTCAACATATTG
TCGAGCATATACCAGTAATGCATGAATTAAGGGATAAGATCCATTATTGGTCTCATCAATTATATAGTGA
AACTTATACGCCAGATTTACTCTTTAAAGCATGGCTGCTCCGCCGTAACTGGCCGGATTATAAGTCAATC
ATATCTGATCCAGCAAATATCAATGAATGGGTGCCTGACCAACATATTTTAGTCAGTACAGATGAGACTA
CAGCTAAGGCCAGAAAAATTTGGGAACGTTATTTAAATAGCGGTCTGGCAGAAAATGATGTTTTTAACAG
AATAATTTCAGTAAATTGTGCGCCCGATACAGCGCAAAATTTTTCAATGACCTTTAATGAAAATGAAGAT
ATTTTATCCAAAGGGGAATTATTATTGTATGAAGCTATCCAGGATTTCTTAATCGAAAAATATAGTAGGT
TGGGTTTAGTCATAGAAGCTTGTCCAACCTCAAATATTTATATTGGCAGACTGGAGAAATATCATGAGCA
CCCATTATTCCGTTGGAATCCTCCTGACTCCCAATGGATTAAACCTGGTGGGAAATTTAATCGCTTTGGA
TTGCGCACAGGACCTTTATCTGTCTGTATAAATACAGATGACAGTGCATTGATGCCAACCACAATTGAAA
ACGAACATCGCTTAATGAGAGACTGCGCCATACATTTTTATGGTATTGGAACATGGATGGCGGATTTATG
GATAAACTCAATACGCATAAAAGGTATTGAAATATTCAAAGGTAATCATTTAAGTCAGGATTTAGATAAT
TTAATCTAAATGTAAACAAGAAATCCACGCAAATGCGTGGATTTTAAGTCAACTTATTATTCTCTGAAAC
GGTTTAACCGTTCGGAACAACAGATTAAATCCGCAATAACTAGCATAACCCCTTGGGGCCTCTAAACGGG
TCTTGAGGGGTTTTTTGCTGAAACCTCAGGCATTTGAGAAGCACACGGTCACACTGCTTCCGGTAGTCAA
TAAACCGGTAAACCAGCAATAGACATAAGCGGCTATTTAACGACCCTGCCCTGAACCGACGACCGGGTCG
AATTTGCTTTCGAATTTCTGCCATTCATCCGCTTATTATCACTTATTCAGGCGTAGCACCAGGCGTTTAA
GGGCACCAATAACTGCCTTAAAAAAATTACGCCCCGCCCTGCCACTCATCGCAATACTGTTGTAATTCAT
TTAACATTCTGCCGACATGGAAGCCATCACAGACGGCATGATGAACCTGAATCGCCAGCGGCATCAGCAC
CTTGTCGCCTTGCGTATAATATTTGCCCATAGTGAAAACGGGGGCGAAGAAGTTGTCCATATTGGCCACG
TTTAAATCAAAACTGGTGAAACTCACCCAGGGATTGGCTGAGACGAAAAACATATTCTCAATAAACCCTT
TAGGGAAATAGGCCAGGTTTTCACCGTAACACGCCACATCTTGCGAATATATGTGTAGAAACTGCCGGAA
ATCGTCGTGGTATTCACTCCAGAGCGATGAAAACGTTTCAGTTTGCTCATGGAAAACGGTGTAACAAGGG
TGAACACTATCCCATATCACCAGCTCACCGTCTTTCATCGCCATACGGAACTCTGGATGAGCATTCATCA
GGCGGGCAAGAATGTGAATAAAGGCCGGATAAAACTTGTGCTTATTTTTCTTTACGGTCTTTAAAAAGGC
CGTAATATCCAGCTGAACGGTCTGGTTATAGGTACATTGAGCAACTGACTGAAATGCCTCAAAATGTTCT
TTACGATGCCATTGGGATATATCAACGGTGGTATATCCAGTGATTTTTTTCTCCATTTTAGCTTCCTTAG
CTCCTGAAAATCTCGATAACTCAAAAAATACGCCCGGTAGTGATCTTATTTCATTATGGTGAAAGTTGGA
ACCTCTTACGTGCCGATCAACGTCTCATTTTCGCCAAAAGTTGGCCCAGGGCTTCCCGGTATCAACAGGG
ACACCAGGATTTATTTATTCTGCGAAGTGATCTTCCGTCACAGGTATTTATTCGGCGCAAAGTGCGTCGG
GTGATGCTGCCAACTTACTGATTTAGTGTATGATGGTGTTTTTGAGGTGCTCCAGTGGCTTCTGTTTCTA
TCAGCTGTCCCTCCTGTTCAGCTACTGACGGGGTGGTGCGTAACGGCAAAAGCACCGCCGGACATCAGCG
CTAGCGGAGTGTATACTGGCTTACTATGTTGGCACTGATGAGGGTGTCAGTGAAGTGCTTCATGTGGCAG
GAGAAAAAAGGCTGCACCGGTGCGTCAGCAGAATATGTGATACAGGATATATTCCGCTTCCTCGCTCACT
GACTCGCTACGCTCGGTCGTTCGACTGCGGCGAGCGGAAATGGCTTACGAACGGGGCGGAGATTTCCTGG
AAGATGCCAGGAAGATACTTAACAGGGAAGTGAGAGGGCCGCGGCAAAGCCGTTTTTCCATAGGCTCCGC
CCCCCTGACAAGCATCACGAAATCTGACGCTCAAATCAGTGGTGGCGAAACCCGACAGGACTATAAAGAT
ACCAGGCGTTTCCCCCTGGCGGCTCCCTCGTGCGCTCTCCTGTTCCTGCCTTTCGGTTTACCGGTGTCAT
TCCGCTGTTATGGCCGCGTTTGTCTCATTCCACGCCTGACACTCAGTTCCGGGTAGGCAGTTCGCTCCAA
GCTGGACTGTATGCACGAACCCCCCGTTCAGTCCGACCGCTGCGCCTTATCCGGTAACTATCGTCTTGAG
TCCAACCCGGAAAGACATGCAAAAGCACCACTGGCAGCAGCCACTGGTAATTGATTTAGAGGAGTTAGTC
TTGAAGTCATGCGCCGGTTAAGGCTAAACTGAAAGGACAAGTTTTGGTGACTGCGCTCCTCCAAGCCAGT
TACCTCGGTTCAAAGAGTTGGTAGCTCAGAGAACCTTCGAAAAACCGCCCTGCAAGGCGGTTTTTTCGTT
TTCAGAGCAAGAGATTACGCGCAGACCAAAACGATCTCAAGAAGATCATCTTATTAATCAGATAAAATAT
TTCTAGATTTCAGTGCAATT
